>Addgene plasmid #234726 | pCMV-evoCAST-eCas7 | addgene full sequence | sequence record 467878 | Addgene NGS Result
GAAGATCCTTTGATCTTTTCTACGGGGTCTGACACTCAGTGGAACGAAAACTCACGTTAAGGGATTTTGG
TCATGAGATTATCAAAAAGGATCTTCACCTAGATCCTTTTAAATTAAAAATGAAGTTTTAAATCAATCTA
AAGTATATATGAGTAAACTTGGTCTGACAGTTACCAATGCTTAATCAGTGAGGCACCTATCTCAGCGATC
TGTCTATTTCGTTCATCCATAGTTGCCTGACTCCCCGTCGTGTAGATAACTACGATACGGGAGGGCTTAC
CATCTGGCCCCAGTGCTGCAATGATACCGCGAGACCCACGCTCACCGGCTCCAGATTTATCAGCAATAAA
CCAGCCAGCCGGAAGGGCCGAGCGCAGAAGTGGTCCTGCAACTTTATCCGCCTCCATCCAGTCTATTAAT
TGTTGCCGGGAAGCTAGAGTAAGTAGTTCGCCAGTTAATAGTTTGCGCAACGTTGTTGCCATTGCTACAG
GCATCGTGGTGTCACGCTCGTCGTTTAGTATGGCTTCATTCAGCTCCGGTTCCCAACGATCAAGGCGAGT
TACATGATCCCCCATGTTGTGCAAAAAAGCGGTTAGCTCCTTCGGTCCTCCGATCGTTGTCAGAAGTAAG
TTGGCCGCAGTGTTATCACTCATGGTTATGGCAGCACTGCATAATTCTCTTACTGTCATGCCATCCATAA
GATGCTTTTCTGTGACTGGTGAGTACTCAACCAAGTCATTCTGAGAATAGTGTATGCGGCGACCGAGTTG
CTCTTGCCCGGCGTCAATACGGGATAATACCGCGCCACATAGCAGAACTTTAAAAGTGCTCATCATTGGA
AAACGTTCTTCGGGGCGAAAACTCTCAAGGATCTTACCGCTGTTGAGATCCAGTTCGATGTAACCCACTC
GTGCACCCAACTGATCTTCAGCATCTTTTACTTTCACCAGCGTTTCTGGGTGAGCAAAAACAGGAAGGCA
AAATGCCGCAAAAAAGGGAATAAGGGCGACACGGAAATGTTGAATACTCATACTCTTCCTTTTTCAATAT
TATTGAAGCATTTATCAGGGTTATTGTCTCATGAGCGGATACATATTTGAATGTATTTAGAAAAATAAAC
AAATAGGGGTTCCGCGCACATTTCCCCGAAAAGTGCCACCTGACGTCGACGGATCGGGAGATCGATCTCC
CGATCCCCTAGGGTCGACTCTCAGTACAATCTGCTCTGATGCCGCATAGTTAAGCCAGTATCTGCTCCCT
GCTTGTGTGTTGGAGGTCGCTGAGTAGTGCGCGAGCAAAATTTAAGCTACAACAAGGCAAGGCTTGACCG
ACAATTGCATGAAGAATCTGCTTAGGGTTAGGCGTTTTGCGCTGCTTCGCGATGTACGGGCCAGATATAC
GCGTTGACATTGATTATTGACTAGTTATTAATAGTAATCAATTACGGGGTCATTAGTTCATAGCCCATAT
ATTGAGTTCCGCGTTACATAACTTACGGTAAATGGCCCGCCTGGCTGACCGCCCAACGACCCCCGCCCAT
TGACGTCAATAATGACGTATGTTCCCATAGTAACGCCAATAGGGACTTTCCATTGACGTCAATGGGTGGA
GTATTTACGGTAAACTGCCCACTTGGCAGTACATCAAGTGTATCATATGCCAAGTACGCCCCCTATTGAC
GTCAATGACGGTAAATGGCCCGCCTGGCATTATGCCCAGTACATGACCTTATGGGACTTTCCTACTTGGC
AGTACATCTACGTATTAGTCATCGCTATTACCATGGTGATGCGGTTTTGGCAGTACATCAATGGGCGTGG
ATAGCGGTTTGACTCACGGGGATTTCCAAGTCTCCACCCCATTGACGTCAATGGGAGTTTGTTTTGGCAC
CAAAATCAACGGGACTTTCCAAAATGTCGTAACAACTCCGCCCCATTGACGCAAATGGGCGGTAGGCGTG
TACGGTGGGAGGTCTATATAAGCAGAGCTGGTTTAGTGAACCGTCAGATCCGCTAGAGATCCGCGGCCGC
TAATACGACTCACTATAGGGAGAGCCGCCACCATGAAACGGACAGCCGACGGAAGCGAGTTCGAGTCACC
AAAGAAGAAGCGGAAAGTCGGCTCCGGCGAGCTGTGCAACATCCTGAAGTACGACAGGTCTCTGTATCCC
GGCAAGGCCGTGTTCTTTTACAAGACCGCCGACAGCGATTTTGTGCCACTGGAGGCCGATATCAACAAGA
TCAGGGGACCAAAGAGCGGCTTCACCGAGGCCTTTACACCTCAGTTCTCTCCAAAGAATATCAGCCCTCA
GGACCTGACCCACAACAATATCCTGACACTGGAGGAGTGCTATGTGCCCCCTAACGTGGAGCACATCTTC
TGTAGGTTTTCTCTGCGCGTGCAGGCCAATAGCCTGGTGCCCAGCGGCTGCTCCGATCCTGAGGTGTTTT
CCCTGCTGAAGGAGCTGGCCGAGACCTTCAAGGAGTGCGGAGGATACAAGGAGCTGGCCGTGCGGTATTG
TAGAAACATCCTGATCGGCACATGGCTGTGGCGGAACCAGAATACCGGCAATACACAGATCGAGATCAAG
ACCTCTAAGGGCAGCTGTTACCTGATCGACAACACAAGAAAGCTGGCATGGGAGAGCAAGTGGGCCTCCG
ACGATCTGAAGGTGCTGGAGGAGCTGTCCAACGAGATCGAGTCTGCCCTGACCGACCCTAACGTGTTCTG
GAGCGCCGATATCACAGCCAAGATCGAGGCCTCCTTCTGCCAGGAAATCTACCCATCTCAGATCCTGAAC
GACAAGGTGAAGCAGGGCGAGGCCTCCAAGCAGTTTGTGAAGGCCAAGTGTGCCGATGGCCGGTATGCCG
TGTCCTTCAATTCTGTGAAGATCGGCGCCGCCCTGCAGAGCATCGACGATTGGTGGGACGAGGATGCCTC
CAAGAGGCTGCGCGTGCACGAGTTCGGAGCAGACAAGGAGATCGGAGTGGCACGGAGACCACCCGATAGC
GAGCAGAACTTTTACTCCATCTTCAAGAATACCGAGTGGTATCTGTCCGCCCTGAAGAATTGTATCACAA
ACAAGAATGAGAAGATCGATCCCGCCATCTACTATCTGTTTTCTGTGCTGATCAAGGGCGGCATGTTCCA
GAAGAAGGCCGAGAAGAAGAAGGCCTAACCGGTCATCATCACCATCACCATTGAGTTTAAACCCGCTGAT
CAGCCTCGACTGTGCCTTCTAGTTGCCAGCCATCTGTTGTTTGCCCCTCCCCCGTGCCTTCCTTGACCCT
GGAAGGTGCCACTCCCACTGTCCTTTCCTAATAAAATGAGGAAATTGCATCGCATTGTCTGAGTAGGTGT
CATTCTATTCTGGGGGGTGGGGTGGGGCAGGACAGCAAGGGGGAGGATTGGGAAGACAATAGCAGGCATG
CTGGGGATGCGGTGGGCTCTATGGCTTCTGAGGCGGAAAGAACCAGCTGGGGCTCGATACCGTCGACCTC
TAGCTAGAGCTTGGCGTAATCATGGTCATAGCTGTTTCCTGTGTGAAATTGTTATCCGCTCACAATTCCA
CACAACATACGAGCCGGAAGCATAAAGTGTAAAGCCTAGGGTGCCTAATGAGTGAGCTAACTCACATTAA
TTGCGTTGCGCTCACTGCCCGCTTTCCAGTCGGGAAACCTGTCGTGCCAGCTGCATTAATGAATCGGCCA
ACGCGCGGGGAGAGGCGGTTTGCGTATTGGGCGCTCTTCCGCTTCCTCGCTCACTGACTCGCTGCGCTCG
GTCGTTCGGCTGCGGCGAGCGGTATCAGCTCACTCAAAGGCGGTAATACGGTTATCCACAGAATCAGGGG
ATAACGCAGGAAAGAACATGTGAGCAAAAGGCCAGCAAAAGGCCAGGAACCGTAAAAAGGCCGCGTTGCT
GGCGTTTTTCCATAGGCTCCGCCCCCCTGACGAGCATCACAAAAATCGACGCTCAAGTCAGAGGTGGCGA
AACCCGACAGGACTATAAAGATACCAGGCGTTTCCCCCTGGAAGCTCCCTCGTGCGCTCTCCTGTTCCGA
CCCTGCCGCTTACCGGATACCTGTCCGCCTTTCTCCCTTCGGGAAGCGTGGCGCTTTCTCATAGCTCACG
CTGTAGGTATCTCAGTTCGGTGTAGGTCGTTCGCTCCAAGCTGGGCTGTGTGCACGAACCCCCCGTTCAG
CCCGACCGCTGCGCCTTATCCGGTAACTATCGTCTTGAGTCCAACCCGGTAAGACACGACTTATCGCCAC
TGGCAGCAGCCACTGGTAACAGGATTAGCAGAGCGAGGTATGTAGGCGGTGCTACAGAGTTCTTGAAGTG
GTGGCCTAACTACGGCTACACTAGAAGAACAGTATTTGGTATCTGCGCTCTGCTGAAGCCAGTTACCTTC
GGAAAAAGAGTTGGTAGCTCTTGATCCGGCAAACAAACCACCGCTGGTAGCGGTGGTTTTTTTGTTTGCA
AGCAGCAGATTACGCGCAGAAAAAAAGGATCTCAA
Features (pLannotate 1.2.2; 14 found; start..end, strand, type, name):
    171..1031    -  CDS            AmpR: β-lactamase; bla; confers resistance to ampicillin, carbenicillin, and related antibiotics
   1032..1136    -  promoter       AmpR promoter: bla
   1207..1251    -  misc_feature   bom (fragment): basis of mobility region from pBR322
   1482..1785    +  enhancer       CMV enhancer: human cytomegalovirus immediate early enhancer
   1786..1989    +  promoter       CMV promoter: human cytomegalovirus (CMV) immediate early promoter
   2031..2049    +  promoter       T7 promoter: promoter for bacteriophage T7 RNA polymerase
   3230..3454    +  polyA_signal   bGH poly(A) signal: bovine growth hormone polyadenylation signal
   3458..3479    +  promoter       SV40 promoter (fragment): SV40 enhancer and early promoter
   3484..3500    +  misc_feature   MCS (fragment): pBluescript multiple cloning site
   3549..3565    -  protein_bind   lac operator: The lac repressor binds to the lac operator to inhibit transcription in E. coli. This inhibition can be relieved by adding lactose or isopropyl-β-D-thiogalactopyranoside (IPTG). lac repressor encoded by lacI
   3573..3603    -  promoter       lac promoter: promoter for the E. coli lac operon
   3618..3639    -  protein_bind   CAP binding site: CAP binding activates transcription in the presence of cAMP. E. coli catabolite activator protein
   3652..3744    -  CDS            lacI (fragment): lac repressor; lacI; The lac repressor binds to the lac operator to inhibit transcription in E. coli. This inhibition can be relieved by adding lactose or isopropyl-β-D-thiogalactopyranoside (IPTG).
   3927..4515    -  rep_origin     ori: high-copy-number ColE1/pMB1/pBR322/pUC origin of replication
