[The description below was written by a language model from this plasmid's Addgene catalogue record and pLannotate feature annotations shown in this document.]
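Description:
pCMV-evoCAST-eCas7 is a 4,515 nt mammalian expression plasmid that supplies an engineered, human-codon-optimized Cas7 (ePseCas7, a synthetic gene) as one component of evoCAST, a laboratory-evolved CRISPR-associated transposase system for programmable gene insertion in human cells. The backbone is catalogued as pCMV with a pBR322-type origin. The annotation shows a high-copy ColE1/pMB1-family origin and a β-lactamase gene with its own promoter, so the plasmid is propagated in E. coli under ampicillin selection. No mammalian selection marker is annotated, which fits delivery by transient transfection.

The expression cassette consists of the human cytomegalovirus immediate-early enhancer and promoter, followed by a T7 promoter that could allow in vitro transcription of the insert, and ends with the bovine growth hormone polyadenylation signal. The automated feature table does not annotate the Cas7 coding sequence itself. The unannotated interval of roughly 1.2 kb between the T7 promoter and the bGH poly(A) signal is where the ePseCas7 open reading frame presumably lies. The record does not state the engineered changes or any fused tags or nuclear localization signals. The remaining annotated features are short cloning remnants: fragments of bom, the SV40 promoter, a pBluescript polylinker and lacI, together with a lac promoter, lac operator and CAP binding site. These have no evident role in the mammalian cassette.

In CRISPR-associated transposase systems, Cas7 is a subunit of the RNA-guided Cascade-type targeting complex. This plasmid would therefore be expected to be co-delivered with constructs encoding the other evoCAST proteins, the guide RNA and the donor DNA, although the record does not list those partners.
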