Addgene plasmid #234726: pCMV-evoCAST-eCas7
Purpose: Engineered human-codon optimized PseCas7 in mammalian cells (for evoCAST)
Depositing lab: David Liu. Publication: Programmable gene insertion in human cells with a laboratory-evolved CRISPR-associated transposase. Witte IP, Lampe GD, Eitzinger S, Miller SM, Berrios KN, McElroy AN, King RT, Stringham OG, Gelsinger DR, Vo PLH, Chen AT, Tolar J, Osborn MJ, Sternberg SH, Liu DR. Science. 2025 May 15;388(6748):eadt5199. doi: 10.1126/science.adt5199. Epub 2025 May 15. PubMed 40373119.
Backbone
  Vector backbone: pCMV with a BR322 origin
  Vector type: Mammalian Expression
Growth in bacteria
  Bacterial resistance: Ampicillin, 100 μg/mL
  Growth temperature: 37°C
  Growth strain: DH5alpha
  Copy number: High Copy
Gene/Insert
  Gene/Insert name: ePseCas7
  Species: Synthetic
  Cloning method: Other
Terms and licenses: Academic/Nonprofit Terms; Industry Terms: Not Available to Industry
How to cite: pCMV-evoCAST-eCas7 was a gift from David Liu (Addgene plasmid # 234726 ; http://n2t.net/addgene:234726 ; RRID:Addgene_234726)
